Addgene plasmid #118425: pDRF1-GW Clover-T2A-mTurquoise2
Purpose: Produces equimolar expression of Clover and mTq2
Depositing lab: Bas Teusink. Depositing organization: Vrije Universiteit Amsterdam. Publication: In vivo characterisation of fluorescent proteins in budding yeast. Botman D, de Groot DH, Schmidt P, Goedhart J, Teusink B. Sci Rep. 2019 Feb 19;9(1):2234. doi: 10.1038/s41598-019-38913-z. PubMed 30783202.
Backbone
  Vector backbone: pDRF1-GW
  Vector type: Yeast Expression
  Selectable markers: URA3
Growth in bacteria
  Bacterial resistance: Ampicillin, 100 μg/mL
  Growth temperature: 37°C
  Growth strain: DH5alpha
  Copy number: High Copy
Gene/Insert
  Gene/Insert name: Clover-T2A-mTq2
  Species: Synthetic
  Cloning method: Restriction Enzyme; 5′ cloning site unknown (unknown if destroyed); 3′ cloning site unknown (unknown if destroyed)
  Sequencing primers: 5′ AACAATCGTTAATAATTAATTAATTGG; 3′ GAGTCACTTTAAAATTTGTATACAC
Terms and licenses: Academic/Nonprofit Terms; Industry Terms: Not Available to Industry
How to cite: pDRF1-GW Clover-T2A-mTurquoise2 was a gift from Bas Teusink (Addgene plasmid # 118425 ; http://n2t.net/addgene:118425 ; RRID:Addgene_118425)
