[The description below was written by a language model from this plasmid's Addgene catalogue record and pLannotate feature annotations shown in this document.]
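Description:
pDRF1-GW Clover-T2A-mTurquoise2 is an 8,463-bp yeast expression plasmid built on the pDRF1-GW backbone, an episomal E. coli–Saccharomyces cerevisiae shuttle vector. In yeast it replicates from the 2μ origin and is selected through the URA3 auxotrophic marker, expressed from its own promoter and counterselectable with 5-FOA. In bacteria it is maintained at high copy from a ColE1/pUC-type origin with ampicillin resistance (β-lactamase). An f1 origin and remnants of lac/lacZα and pBluescript polylinker sequence are backbone carry-overs.

The synthetic insert sits between attB1 and attB2 sites, which reflect the Gateway-compatible design of the backbone, although the record lists restriction-enzyme cloning with unknown sites. It encodes the green-yellow fluorescent protein Clover followed by the monomeric cyan protein mTurquoise2. The roughly 90-nt gap between the two annotated coding regions is where the T2A peptide named in the construct would lie, though it is not annotated separately. T2A causes ribosomal skipping during translation, so a single transcript yields two separate proteins in a fixed one-to-one ratio, matching the stated purpose of equimolar Clover and mTurquoise2 production. The ADH1 terminator lies downstream of the cassette. The promoter driving the insert is not stated in the catalogue fields or explicitly annotated; only fragmentary matches to yeast genomic sequence appear upstream of attB1. The depositor and NGS-derived sequence records are the same length and carry identical features, differing only in their start coordinate.

The associated publication characterises fluorescent proteins in vivo in budding yeast. In that setting, a co-expressed second fluorophore at a fixed ratio can serve as an internal reference for comparing fluorescent protein performance.
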