Features (pLannotate 1.2.2; 26 found; start..end, strand, type, name):
      3..257     -  CDS            BRP1 (fragment): BRP1_YEAST - Protein predicted: Swiss-Prot protein existence level 4. From Saccharomyces cerevisiae (strain ATCC 204508 / S288c) (Baker's yeast).
    359..375     -  promoter       ARG4 promoter (fragment): S. cerevisiae ARG4
    480..563     +  CDS            YG007_YEAST: Protein predicted: Swiss-Prot protein existence level 4. From Saccharomyces cerevisiae (strain ATCC 204508 / S288c) (Baker's yeast).
    800..824     +  protein_bind   attB1: mutant version of attB; recombination site for the Gateway® BP reaction BP Clonase™
    847..1532    +  CDS            Clover (fragment): bright green-yellow fluorescent protein derived from GFP (Lam et al., 2012)
   1624..2343    +  CDS            mTurquoise2: enhanced monomeric variant of CFP (Goedhart et al., 2012) mammalian codon-optimized
   2353..2377    -  protein_bind   attB2: mutant version of attB; recombination site for the Gateway® BP reaction BP Clonase™
   2405..2431    +  misc_feature   MCS (fragment): pBluescript multiple cloning site
   2440..2458    -  promoter       T7 promoter: promoter for bacteriophage T7 RNA polymerase
   2459..2602    +  CDS            ADH1 (fragment): ADH1_YEAST - Also known as ADC1. Experimental evidence at protein level: Swiss-Prot protein existence level 1. This isozyme preferentially catalyzes the conversion of primary unbranched alcohols to their corresponding aldehydes. Also shows activity toward secondary alcohols. From Saccharomyces cerevisiae (strain ATCC 204508 / S288c) (Baker's yeast).
   2606..2793    +  terminator     ADH1 terminator: S. cerevisiae ADH1; transcription terminator for the S. cerevisiae alcohol dehydrogenase 1 (ADH1) gene
   2801..2958    +  CDS            lacZα (fragment): LacZα fragment of β-galactosidase; lacZ fragment
   2964..3015    -  misc_feature   bom (fragment): basis of mobility region from pBR322
   3020..3103    +  CDS            RAF1 (fragment): RAF_YEAST - Experimental evidence at transcript level: Swiss-Prot protein existence level 2. Antagonizes transcriptional repression of recombinase FLP by REP1-REP2. May play a role in plasmid partitioning. From Saccharomyces cerevisiae (strain ATCC 204508 / S288c) (Baker's yeast).
   3257..4603    -  rep_origin     2μ ori: yeast 2μ plasmid origin of replication
   4608..4624    -  promoter       tet promoter (fragment): E. coli promoter for tetracycline efflux protein gene
   4714..5517    -  CDS            URA3: orotidine-5'-phosphate decarboxylase, required for uracil biosynthesis; S. cerevisiae URA3; yeast auxotrophic marker, counterselectable with 5-fluoroorotic acid (5-FOA)
   5518..5733    -  promoter       URA3 promoter: S. cerevisiae URA3
   5844..5948    +  promoter       AmpR promoter: bla
   5949..6809    +  CDS            AmpR: β-lactamase; bla; confers resistance to ampicillin, carbenicillin, and related antibiotics
   6980..7568    +  rep_origin     ori: high-copy-number ColE1/pMB1/pBR322/pUC origin of replication
   7751..7843    +  CDS            lacI (fragment): lac repressor; lacI; The lac repressor binds to the lac operator to inhibit transcription in E. coli. This inhibition can be relieved by adding lactose or isopropyl-β-D-thiogalactopyranoside (IPTG).
   7856..7877    +  protein_bind   CAP binding site: CAP binding activates transcription in the presence of cAMP. E. coli catabolite activator protein
   7892..7922    +  promoter       lac promoter: promoter for the E. coli lac operon
   7930..7946    +  protein_bind   lac operator: The lac repressor binds to the lac operator to inhibit transcription in E. coli. This inhibition can be relieved by adding lactose or isopropyl-β-D-thiogalactopyranoside (IPTG). lac repressor encoded by lacI
   8027..8455    -  rep_origin     f1 ori (sequence partly withheld): f1 bacteriophage origin of replication; arrow indicates direction of (+) strand synthesis
>Addgene plasmid #118425 | pDRF1-GW Clover-T2A-mTurquoise2 | depositor full sequence | sequence record 223784 | pDRF1-GW Clover-T2A-mTurquoise2 sequence 8463 bps
CAAGCTTCCTGAAACGGAGAAACATAAACAGGCATTGCTGGGATCACCCATACATCACTCTGTTTTGCCT
GACCTTTTCCGGTAATTTGAAAACAAACCCGGTCTCGAAGCGGAGATCCGGCGATAATTACCGCAGAAAT
AAACCCATACACGAGACGTAGAACCAGCCGCACATGGCCGGAGAAACTCCTGCGAGAATTTCGTAAACTC
GCGCGCATTGCATCTGTATTTCCTAATGCGGCACTTCCAGGCCTCGATCGAGACCGTTTATCCATTGCTT
TTTTGTTGTCTTTTTCCCTCGTTCACAGAAAGTCTGAAGAAGCTATAGTAGAACTATGAGCTTTTTTTGT
TTCTGTTTTCCTTTTTTTTTTTTTTACCTCTGTGGAAATTGTTACTCTCACACTCTTTAGTTCGTTTGTT
TGTTTTGTTTATTCCAATTATGACCGGTGACGAAACGTGGTCGATGGTGGGTACCGCTTATGCTCCCCTC
CATTAGTTTCGATTATATAAAAAGGCCAAATATTGTATTATTTTCAAATGTCCTATCATTATCGTCTAAC
ATCTAATTTCTCTTAAATTTTTTCTCTTTCTTTCCTATAACACCAATAGTGAAAATCTTTTTTTCTTCTA
TATCTACAAAAACTTTTTTTTTCTATCAACCTCGTTGATAAATTTTTTCTTTAACAATCGTTAATAATTA
ATTAATTGGAAAATAACCATTTTTTCTCTCTTTTATACACACATTCAAAAGAAAGAAAAAAAATATACCC
CAGCCTCGACTAGTGAATTCGCGGCCATCACAAGTTTGTACAAAAAAGCAGGCTGCTAGCGCTACCGGTC
GCCACCATGGTGAGCAAGGGCGAGGAGCTGTTCACCGGGGTGGTGCCCATCCTGGTCGAGCTGGACGGCG
ACGTAAACGGCCACAAGTTCAGCGTCCGCGGCGAGGGCGAGGGCGATGCCACCAACGGCAAGCTGACCCT
GAAGTTCATCTGCACCACCGGCAAGCTGCCCGTGCCCTGGCCCACCCTCGTGACCACCTTCGGCTACGGC
GTGGCCTGCTTCAGCCGCTACCCCGACCACATGAAGCAGCACGACTTCTTCAAGTCCGCCATGCCCGAAG
GCTACGTCCAGGAGCGCACCATCTCTTTCAAGGACGACGGTACCTACAAGACCCGCGCCGAGGTGAAGTT
CGAGGGCGACACCCTGGTGAACCGCATCGAGCTGAAGGGCATCGACTTCAAGGAGGACGGCAACATCCTG
GGGCACAAGCTGGAGTACAACTTCAACAGCCACAACGTCTATATCACGGCCGACAAGCAGAAGAACGGCA
TCAAGGCTAACTTCAAGATCCGCCACAACGTTGAGGACGGCAGCGTGCAGCTCGCCGACCACTACCAGCA
GAACACCCCCATCGGCGACGGCCCCGTGCTGCTGCCCGACAACCACTACCTGAGCCATCAGTCCGCCCTG
AGCAAAGACCCCAACGAGAAGCGCGATCACATGGTCCTGCTGGAGTTCGTGACCGCCGCCGGACTGTACA
AGTCCGGAGAGGGCAGAGGAAGTCTTCTAACATGCGGTGACGTGGAGGAGAATCCCGGCCCTGGGGATCC
ACCGGTCGCCACCATGGTGAGCAAGGGCGAGGAGCTGTTCACCGGGGTGGTGCCCATCCTGGTCGAGCTG
GACGGCGACGTAAACGGCCACAAGTTCAGCGTGTCCGGCGAGGGCGAGGGCGATGCCACCTACGGCAAGC
TGACCCTGAAGTTCATCTGCACCACCGGCAAGCTGCCCGTGCCCTGGCCCACCCTCGTGACCACCCTGTC
CTGGGGCGTGCAGTGCTTCGCCCGCTACCCCGACCACATGAAGCAGCACGACTTCTTCAAGTCCGCCATG
CCCGAAGGCTACGTCCAGGAGCGCACCATCTTCTTCAAGGACGACGGCAACTACAAGACCCGCGCCGAGG
TGAAGTTCGAGGGCGACACCCTGGTGAACCGCATCGAGCTGAAGGGCATCGACTTCAAGGAGGACGGCAA
CATCCTGGGGCACAAGCTGGAGTACAACTACTTTAGCGACAACGTCTATATCACCGCCGACAAGCAGAAG
AACGGCATCAAGGCCAACTTCAAGATCCGCCACAACATCGAGGACGGCGGCGTGCAGCTCGCCGACCACT
ACCAGCAGAACACCCCCATCGGCGACGGCCCCGTGCTGCTGCCCGACAACCACTACCTGAGCACCCAGTC
CAAGCTGAGCAAAGACCCCAACGAGAAGCGCGATCACATGGTCCTGCTGGAGTTCGTGACCGCCGCCGGG
ATCACTCTCGGCATGGACGAGCTGTACAAGTAAAGCGGCCGCACCCAGCTTTCTTGTACAAAGTGGTGTA
GTTAATTCATGATGGCCGCTGCAGGTCGACCTCGAGGGGGGGCCCGGTACCCAATTCGCCCTATAGTGAG
TCGTATTACGCGCGGATCCAGCTTTGGACTTCTTCGCCAGAGGTTTGGTCAAGTCTCCAATCAAGGTTGT
CGGCTTGTCTACCTTGCCAGAAATTTACGAAAAGATGGAAAAGGGTCAAATCGTTGGTAGATACGTTGTT
GACACTTCTAAATAAGCGAATTTCTTATGATTTATGATTTTTATTATTAAATAAGTTATAAAAAAAATAA
GTGTATACAAATTTTAAAGTGACTCTTAGGTTTTAAAACGANAATTCTTATTCTTGAGTAACTCTTTCCT
GTAGGTCAGGTTGCTTTCTCAGGTATAGCATGAGGTCGCTCTTATTGACCACACCTCTACCGGCATGCCA
ATTCACTGGCCGTCGTTTTACAACGTCGTGACTGGGAAAACCCTGGCGTTACCCAACTTAATCGCCTTGC
AGCACATCCCCCTTTCGCCAGCTGGCGTAATAGCGAAGAGGCCCGCACCGATCGCCCTTCCCAACAGTTG
CGCAGCCTGAATGGCGAATGGCGCCTGATGCGGTATTTTCTCCTTACGCATCTGTGCGGTATTTCACACC
GCATAATCGGATCGTACTTGTTACCCATCATTGAATTTTGAACATCCGAACCTGGGAGTTTTCCCTGAAA
CAGATAGTATATTTGAACCTGTATAATAATATATAGTCTAGCGCTTTACGGAAGACAATGTATGTATTTC
GGTTCCTGGAGAAACTATTGCATCTATTGCATAGGTAATCTTGCACGTCGCATCCCCGGTTCATTTTCTG
CGTTTCCATCTTGCACTTCAATAGCATATCTTTGTTAACGAAGCATCTGTGCTTCATTTTGTAGAACAAA
AATGCAACGCGAGAGCGCTAATTTTTCAAACAAAGAATCTGAGCTGCATTTTTACAGAACAGAAATGCAA
CGCGAAAGCGCTATTTTACCAACGAAGAATCTGTGCTTCATTTTTGTAAAACAAAAATGCAACGCGAGAG
CGCTAATTTTTCAAACAAAGAATCTGAGCTGCATTTTTACAGAACAGAAATGCAACGCGAGAGCGCTATT
TTACCAACAAAGAATCTATACTTCTTTTTTGTTCTACAAAAATGCATCCCGAGAGCGCTATTTTTCTAAC
AAAGCATCTTAGATTACTTTTTTTCTCCTTTGTGCGCTCTATAATGCAGTCTCTTGATAACTTTTTGCAC
TGTAGGTCCGTTAAGGTTAGAAGAAGGCTACTTTGGTGTCTATTTTCTCTTCCATAAAAAAAGCCTGACT
CCACTTCCCGCGTTTACTGATTACTAGCGAAGCTGCGGGTGCATTTTTTCAAGATAAAGGCATCCCCGAT
TATATTCTATACCGATGTGGATTGCGCATACTTTGTGAACAGAAAGTGATAGCGTTGATGATTCTTCATT
GGTCAGAAAATTATGAACGGTTTCTTCTATTTTGTCTCTATATACTACGTATAGGAAATGTTTACATTTT
CGTATTGTTTTCGATTCACTCTATGAATAGTTCTTACTACAATTTTTTTGTCTAAAGAGTAATACTAGAG
ATAAACATAAAAAATGTAGAGGTCGAGTTTAGATGCAAGTTCAAGGAGCGAAAGGTGGATGGGTAGGTTA
TATAGGGATATAGCACAGAGATATATAGCAAAGAGATACTTTTGAGCAATGTTTGTGGAAGCGGTATTCG
CAATATTTTAGTAGCTCGTTACAGTCCGGTGCGTTTTTGGTTTTTTGAAAGTGCGTCTTCAGAGCGCTTT
TGGTTTTCAAAAGCGCTCTGAAGTTCCTATACTTTCTAGCTAGAGAATAGGAACTTCGGAATAGGAACTT
CAAAGCGTTTCCGAAAACGAGCGCTTCCGAAAATGCAACGCGAGCTGCGCACATACAGCTCACTGTTCAC
GTCGCACCTATATCTGCGTGTTGCCTGTATATATATATACATGAGAAGAACGGCATAGTGCGTGTTTATG
CTTAAATGCGTACTTATATGCGTCTATTTATGTAGGATGAAAGGTAGTCTAGTACCTCCTGTGATATTAT
CCCATTCCATGCGGGGTATCGTATGCTTCCTTCAGCACTACCCTTTAGCTGTTCTATATGCTGCCACTCC
TCAATTGGATTAGTCTCATCCTTCAATGCTATCATTTCCTTTGATATTGGATCGATCCGATGATAAGCTG
TCAAACATGAGAATTGGGTAATAACTGATATAATTAAATTGAAGCTCTAATTTGTGAGTTTAGTATACAT
GCATTTACTTATAATACAGTTTTTTAGTTTTGCTGGCCGCATCTTCTCAAATATGCTTCCCAGCCTGCTT
TTCTGTAACGTTCACCCTCTACCTTAGCATCCCTTCCCTTTGCAAATAGTCCTCTTCCAACAATAATAAT
GTCAGATCCTGTAGAGACCACATCATCCACGGTTCTATACTGTTGACCCAATGCGTCTCCCTTGTCATCT
AAACCCACACCGGGTGTCATAATCAACCAATCGTAACCTTCATCTCTTCCACCCATGTCTCTTTGAGCAA
TAAAGCCGATAACAAAATCTTTGTCGCTCTTCGCAATGTCAACAGTACCCTTAGTATATTCTCCAGTAGA
TAGGGAGCCCTTGCATGACAATTCTGCTAACATCAAAAGGCCTCTAGGTTCCTTTGTTACTTCTTCTGCC
GCCTGCTTCAAACCGCTAACAATACCTGGGCCCACCACACCGTGTGCATTCGTAATGTCTGCCCATTCTG
CTATTCTGTATACACCCGCAGAGTACTGCAATTTGACTGTATTACCAATGTCAGCAAATTTTCTGTCTTC
GAAGAGTAAAAAATTGTACTTGGCGGATAATGCCTTTAGCGGCTTAACTGTGCCCTCCATGGAAAAATCA
GTCAAGATATCCACATGTGTTTTTAGTAAACAAATTTTGGGACCTAATGCTTCAACTAACTCCAGTAATT
CCTTGGTGGTACGAACATCCAATGAAGCACACAAGTTTGTTTGCTTTTCGTGCATGATATTAAATAGCTT
GGCAGCAACAGGACTAGGATGAGTAGCAGCACGTTCCTTATATGTAGCTTTCGACATGATTTATCTTCGT
TTCCTGCATGTTTTTGTTCTGTGCAGTTGGGTTAAGAATACTGGGCAATTTCATGTTTCTTCAACACTAC
ATATGCGTATATATACCAATCTAAGTCTGTGCTCCTTCCTTCGTTCTTCCTTCTGTTCGGAGATTACCGA
ATCAAAAAAATTTCAAGGAAACCGAAATCAAAAAAAAGAATAAAAAAAAAATGATGAATTGAAAAGCTAA
TTCTTGAAGACGAAAGGGCCTCGTGATACGCCTATTTTTATAGGTTAATGTCATGATAATAATGGTTTCT
TAGACGTCAGGTGGCACTTTTCGGGGAAATGTGCGCGGAACCCCTATTTGTTTATTTTTCTAAATACATT
CAAATATGTATCCGCTCATGAGACAATAACCCTGATAAATGCTTCAATAATATTGAAAAAGGAAGAGTAT
GAGTATTCAACATTTCCGTGTCGCCCTTATTCCCTTTTTTGCGGCATTTTGCCTTCCTGTTTTTGCTCAC
CCAGAAACGCTGGTGAAAGTAAAAGATGCTGAAGATCAGTTGGGTGCACGAGTGGGTTACATCGAACTGG
ATCTCAACAGCGGTAAGATCCTTGAGAGTTTTCGCCCCGAAGAACGTTTTCCAATGATGAGCACTTTTAA
AGTTCTGCTATGTGGCGCGGTATTATCCCGTATTGACGCCGGGCAAGAGCAACTCGGTCGCCGCATACAC
TATTCTCAGAATGACTTGGTTGAGTACTCACCAGTCACAGAAAAGCATCTTACGGATGGCATGACAGTAA
GAGAATTATGCAGTGCTGCCATAACCATGAGTGATAACACTGCGGCCAACTTACTTCTGACAACGATCGG
AGGACCGAAGGAGCTAACCGCTTTTTTGCACAACATGGGGGATCATGTAACTCGCCTTGATCGTTGGGAA
CCGGAGCTGAATGAAGCCATACCAAACGACGAGCGTGACACCACGATGCCTGTAGCAATGGCAACAACGT
TGCGCAAACTATTAACTGGCGAACTACTTACTCTAGCTTCCCGGCAACAATTAATAGACTGGATGGAGGC
GGATAAAGTTGCAGGACCACTTCTGCGCTCGGCCCTTCCGGCTGGCTGGTTTATTGCTGATAAATCTGGA
GCCGGTGAGCGTGGGTCTCGCGGTATCATTGCAGCACTGGGGCCAGATGGTAAGCCCTCCCGTATCGTAG
TTATCTACACGACGGGGAGTCAGGCAACTATGGATGAACGAAATAGACAGATCGCTGAGATAGGTGCCTC
ACTGATTAAGCATTGGTAACTGTCAGACCAAGTTTACTCATATATACTTTAGATTGATTTAAAACTTCAT
TTTTAATTTAAAAGGATCTAGGTGAAGATCCTTTTTGATAATCTCATGACCAAAATCCCTTAACGTGAGT
TTTCGTTCCACTGAGCGTCAGACCCCGTAGAAAAGATCAAAGGATCTTCTTGAGATCCTTTTTTTCTGCG
CGTAATCTGCTGCTTGCAAACAAAAAAACCACCGCTACCAGCGGTGGTTTGTTTGCCGGATCAAGAGCTA
CCAACTCTTTTTCCGAAGGTAACTGGCTTCAGCAGAGCGCAGATACCAAATACTGTTCTTCTAGTGTAGC
CGTAGTTAGGCCACCACTTCAAGAACTCTGTAGCACCGCCTACATACCTCGCTCTGCTAATCCTGTTACC
AGTGGCTGCTGCCAGTGGCGATAAGTCGTGTCTTACCGGGTTGGACTCAAGACGATAGTTACCGGATAAG
GCGCAGCGGTCGGGCTGAACGGGGGGTTCGTGCACACAGCCCAGCTTGGAGCGAACGACCTACACCGAAC
TGAGATACCTACAGCGTGAGCTATGAGAAAGCGCCACGCTTCCCGAAGGGAGAAAGGCGGACAGGTATCC
GGTAAGCGGCAGGGTCGGAACAGGAGAGCGCACGAGGGAGCTTCCAGGGGGAAACGCCTGGTATCTTTAT
AGTCCTGTCGGGTTTCGCCACCTCTGACTTGAGCGTCGATTTTTGTGATGCTCGTCAGGGGGGCGGAGCC
TATGGAAAAACGCCAGCAACGCGGCCTTTTTACGGTTCCTGGCCTTTTGCTGGCCTTTTGCTCACATGTT
CTTTCCTGCGTTATCCCCTGATTCTGTGGATAACCGTATTACCGCCTTTGAGTGAGCTGATACCGCTCGC
CGCAGCCGAACGACCGAGCGCAGCGAGTCAGTGAGCGAGGAAGCGGAAGAGCGCCCAATACGCAAACCGC
CTCTCCCCGCGCGTTGGCCGATTCATTAATGCAGCTGGCACGACAGGTTTCCCGACTGGAAAGCGGGCAG
TGAGCGCAACGCAATTAATGTGAGTTAGCTCACTCATTAGGCACCCCAGGCTTTACACTTTATGCTTCCG
GCTCGTATGTTGTGTGGAATTGTGAGCGGATAACAATTTCACACAGGAAACAGCTATGACCATGATTACG
CCAAGCTTACCGCATCAGGAAATTGTAAGCGTTAATATTTTGTTAAAATTCGCGTTAAATTTTTGTTAAA
TCAGCTCATTTTTTAACCAATAGGCCGAAATCGGCAAAATCCCTTATAAATCAAAAGAATAGACCGAGAT
AGGGT
[37 nt withheld, positions 8126-8162]
AAAGAACGTGGACTCCAACGTCAAAGG
[49 nt withheld, positions 8190-8238]
T
[91 nt withheld, positions 8240-8330]
G
[124 nt withheld, positions 8332-8455]
CCATTCGC
