Features (pLannotate 1.2.2; 26 found; start..end, strand, type, name):
    139..163     +  protein_bind   attB1: mutant version of attB; recombination site for the Gateway® BP reaction BP Clonase™
    186..871     +  CDS            Clover (fragment): bright green-yellow fluorescent protein derived from GFP (Lam et al., 2012)
    963..1682    +  CDS            mTurquoise2: enhanced monomeric variant of CFP (Goedhart et al., 2012) mammalian codon-optimized
   1692..1716    -  protein_bind   attB2: mutant version of attB; recombination site for the Gateway® BP reaction BP Clonase™
   1744..1770    +  misc_feature   MCS (fragment): pBluescript multiple cloning site
   1779..1797    -  promoter       T7 promoter: promoter for bacteriophage T7 RNA polymerase
   1798..1941    +  CDS            ADH1 (fragment): ADH1_YEAST - Also known as ADC1. Experimental evidence at protein level: Swiss-Prot protein existence level 1. This isozyme preferentially catalyzes the conversion of primary unbranched alcohols to their corresponding aldehydes. Also shows activity toward secondary alcohols. From Saccharomyces cerevisiae (strain ATCC 204508 / S288c) (Baker's yeast).
   1945..2132    +  terminator     ADH1 terminator: S. cerevisiae ADH1; transcription terminator for the S. cerevisiae alcohol dehydrogenase 1 (ADH1) gene
   2140..2297    +  CDS            lacZα (fragment): LacZα fragment of β-galactosidase; lacZ fragment
   2303..2354    -  misc_feature   bom (fragment): basis of mobility region from pBR322
   2359..2442    +  CDS            RAF1 (fragment): RAF_YEAST - Experimental evidence at transcript level: Swiss-Prot protein existence level 2. Antagonizes transcriptional repression of recombinase FLP by REP1-REP2. May play a role in plasmid partitioning. From Saccharomyces cerevisiae (strain ATCC 204508 / S288c) (Baker's yeast).
   2596..3942    -  rep_origin     2μ ori: yeast 2μ plasmid origin of replication
   3947..3963    -  promoter       tet promoter (fragment): E. coli promoter for tetracycline efflux protein gene
   4053..4856    -  CDS            URA3: orotidine-5'-phosphate decarboxylase, required for uracil biosynthesis; S. cerevisiae URA3; yeast auxotrophic marker, counterselectable with 5-fluoroorotic acid (5-FOA)
   4857..5072    -  promoter       URA3 promoter: S. cerevisiae URA3
   5183..5287    +  promoter       AmpR promoter: bla
   5288..6148    +  CDS            AmpR: β-lactamase; bla; confers resistance to ampicillin, carbenicillin, and related antibiotics
   6319..6907    +  rep_origin     ori: high-copy-number ColE1/pMB1/pBR322/pUC origin of replication
   7090..7182    +  CDS            lacI (fragment): lac repressor; lacI; The lac repressor binds to the lac operator to inhibit transcription in E. coli. This inhibition can be relieved by adding lactose or isopropyl-β-D-thiogalactopyranoside (IPTG).
   7195..7216    +  protein_bind   CAP binding site: CAP binding activates transcription in the presence of cAMP. E. coli catabolite activator protein
   7231..7261    +  promoter       lac promoter: promoter for the E. coli lac operon
   7269..7285    +  protein_bind   lac operator: The lac repressor binds to the lac operator to inhibit transcription in E. coli. This inhibition can be relieved by adding lactose or isopropyl-β-D-thiogalactopyranoside (IPTG). lac repressor encoded by lacI
   7366..7794    -  rep_origin     f1 ori (sequence partly withheld): f1 bacteriophage origin of replication; arrow indicates direction of (+) strand synthesis
   7805..8059    -  CDS            BRP1 (fragment): BRP1_YEAST - Protein predicted: Swiss-Prot protein existence level 4. From Saccharomyces cerevisiae (strain ATCC 204508 / S288c) (Baker's yeast).
   8161..8177    -  promoter       ARG4 promoter (fragment): S. cerevisiae ARG4
   8282..8365    +  CDS            YG007_YEAST: Protein predicted: Swiss-Prot protein existence level 4. From Saccharomyces cerevisiae (strain ATCC 204508 / S288c) (Baker's yeast).
>Addgene plasmid #118425 | pDRF1-GW Clover-T2A-mTurquoise2 | addgene full sequence | sequence record 240360 | Addgene NGS Result
TCGTTGATAAATTTTTTCTTTAACAATCGTTAATAATTAATTAATTGGAAAATAACCATTTTTTCTCTCT
TTTATACACACATTCAAAAGAAAGAAAAAAAATATACCCCAGCCTCGACTAGTGAATTCGCGGCCATCAC
AAGTTTGTACAAAAAAGCAGGCTGCTAGCGCTACCGGTCGCCACCATGGTGAGCAAGGGCGAGGAGCTGT
TCACCGGGGTGGTGCCCATCCTGGTCGAGCTGGACGGCGACGTAAACGGCCACAAGTTCAGCGTCCGCGG
CGAGGGCGAGGGCGATGCCACCAACGGCAAGCTGACCCTGAAGTTCATCTGCACCACCGGCAAGCTGCCC
GTGCCCTGGCCCACCCTCGTGACCACCTTCGGCTACGGCGTGGCCTGCTTCAGCCGCTACCCCGACCACA
TGAAGCAGCACGACTTCTTCAAGTCCGCCATGCCCGAAGGCTACGTCCAGGAGCGCACCATCTCTTTCAA
GGACGACGGTACCTACAAGACCCGCGCCGAGGTGAAGTTCGAGGGCGACACCCTGGTGAACCGCATCGAG
CTGAAGGGCATCGACTTCAAGGAGGACGGCAACATCCTGGGGCACAAGCTGGAGTACAACTTCAACAGCC
ACAACGTCTATATCACGGCCGACAAGCAGAAGAACGGCATCAAGGCTAACTTCAAGATCCGCCACAACGT
TGAGGACGGCAGCGTGCAGCTCGCCGACCACTACCAGCAGAACACCCCCATCGGCGACGGCCCCGTGCTG
CTGCCCGACAACCACTACCTGAGCCATCAGTCCGCCCTGAGCAAAGACCCCAACGAGAAGCGCGATCACA
TGGTCCTGCTGGAGTTCGTGACCGCCGCCGGACTGTACAAGTCCGGAGAGGGCAGAGGAAGTCTTCTAAC
ATGCGGTGACGTGGAGGAGAATCCCGGCCCTGGGGATCCACCGGTCGCCACCATGGTGAGCAAGGGCGAG
GAGCTGTTCACCGGGGTGGTGCCCATCCTGGTCGAGCTGGACGGCGACGTAAACGGCCACAAGTTCAGCG
TGTCCGGCGAGGGCGAGGGCGATGCCACCTACGGCAAGCTGACCCTGAAGTTCATCTGCACCACCGGCAA
GCTGCCCGTGCCCTGGCCCACCCTCGTGACCACCCTGTCCTGGGGCGTGCAGTGCTTCGCCCGCTACCCC
GACCACATGAAGCAGCACGACTTCTTCAAGTCCGCCATGCCCGAAGGCTACGTCCAGGAGCGCACCATCT
TCTTCAAGGACGACGGCAACTACAAGACCCGCGCCGAGGTGAAGTTCGAGGGCGACACCCTGGTGAACCG
CATCGAGCTGAAGGGCATCGACTTCAAGGAGGACGGCAACATCCTGGGGCACAAGCTGGAGTACAACTAC
TTTAGCGACAACGTCTATATCACCGCCGACAAGCAGAAGAACGGCATCAAGGCCAACTTCAAGATCCGCC
ACAACATCGAGGACGGCGGCGTGCAGCTCGCCGACCACTACCAGCAGAACACCCCCATCGGCGACGGCCC
CGTGCTGCTGCCCGACAACCACTACCTGAGCACCCAGTCCAAGCTGAGCAAAGACCCCAACGAGAAGCGC
GATCACATGGTCCTGCTGGAGTTCGTGACCGCCGCCGGGATCACTCTCGGCATGGACGAGCTGTACAAGT
AAAGCGGCCGCACCCAGCTTTCTTGTACAAAGTGGTGTAGTTAATTCATGATGGCCGCTGCAGGTCGACC
TCGAGGGGGGGCCCGGTACCCAATTCGCCCTATAGTGAGTCGTATTACGCGCGGATCCAGCTTTGGACTT
CTTCGCCAGAGGTTTGGTCAAGTCTCCAATCAAGGTTGTCGGCTTGTCTACCTTGCCAGAAATTTACGAA
AAGATGGAAAAGGGTCAAATCGTTGGTAGATACGTTGTTGACACTTCTAAATAAGCGAATTTCTTATGAT
TTATGATTTTTATTATTAAATAAGTTATAAAAAAAATAAGTGTATACAAATTTTAAAGTGACTCTTAGGT
TTTAAAACGAAAATTCTTATTCTTGAGTAACTCTTTCCTGTAGGTCAGGTTGCTTTCTCAGGTATAGCAT
GAGGTCGCTCTTATTGACCACACCTCTACCGGCATGCCAATTCACTGGCCGTCGTTTTACAACGTCGTGA
CTGGGAAAACCCTGGCGTTACCCAACTTAATCGCCTTGCAGCACATCCCCCTTTCGCCAGCTGGCGTAAT
AGCGAAGAGGCCCGCACCGATCGCCCTTCCCAACAGTTGCGCAGCCTGAATGGCGAATGGCGCCTGATGC
GGTATTTTCTCCTTACGCATCTGTGCGGTATTTCACACCGCATAATCGGATCGTACTTGTTACCCATCAT
TGAATTTTGAACATCCGAACCTGGGAGTTTTCCCTGAAACAGATAGTATATTTGAACCTGTATAATAATA
TATAGTCTAGCGCTTTACGGAAGACAATGTATGTATTTCGGTTCCTGGAGAAACTATTGCATCTATTGCA
TAGGTAATCTTGCACGTCGCATCCCCGGTTCATTTTCTGCGTTTCCATCTTGCACTTCAATAGCATATCT
TTGTTAACGAAGCATCTGTGCTTCATTTTGTAGAACAAAAATGCAACGCGAGAGCGCTAATTTTTCAAAC
AAAGAATCTGAGCTGCATTTTTACAGAACAGAAATGCAACGCGAAAGCGCTATTTTACCAACGAAGAATC
TGTGCTTCATTTTTGTAAAACAAAAATGCAACGCGAGAGCGCTAATTTTTCAAACAAAGAATCTGAGCTG
CATTTTTACAGAACAGAAATGCAACGCGAGAGCGCTATTTTACCAACAAAGAATCTATACTTCTTTTTTG
TTCTACAAAAATGCATCCCGAGAGCGCTATTTTTCTAACAAAGCATCTTAGATTACTTTTTTTCTCCTTT
GTGCGCTCTATAATGCAGTCTCTTGATAACTTTTTGCACTGTAGGTCCGTTAAGGTTAGAAGAAGGCTAC
TTTGGTGTCTATTTTCTCTTCCATAAAAAAAGCCTGACTCCACTTCCCGCGTTTACTGATTACTAGCGAA
GCTGCGGGTGCATTTTTTCAAGATAAAGGCATCCCCGATTATATTCTATACCGATGTGGATTGCGCATAC
TTTGTGAACAGAAAGTGATAGCGTTGATGATTCTTCATTGGTCAGAAAATTATGAACGGTTTCTTCTATT
TTGTCTCTATATACTACGTATAGGAAATGTTTACATTTTCGTATTGTTTTCGATTCACTCTATGAATAGT
TCTTACTACAATTTTTTTGTCTAAAGAGTAATACTAGAGATAAACATAAAAAATGTAGAGGTCGAGTTTA
GATGCAAGTTCAAGGAGCGAAAGGTGGATGGGTAGGTTATATAGGGATATAGCACAGAGATATATAGCAA
AGAGATACTTTTGAGCAATGTTTGTGGAAGCGGTATTCGCAATATTTTAGTAGCTCGTTACAGTCCGGTG
CGTTTTTGGTTTTTTGAAAGTGCGTCTTCAGAGCGCTTTTGGTTTTCAAAAGCGCTCTGAAGTTCCTATA
CTTTCTAGCTAGAGAATAGGAACTTCGGAATAGGAACTTCAAAGCGTTTCCGAAAACGAGCGCTTCCGAA
AATGCAACGCGAGCTGCGCACATACAGCTCACTGTTCACGTCGCACCTATATCTGCGTGTTGCCTGTATA
TATATATACATGAGAAGAACGGCATAGTGCGTGTTTATGCTTAAATGCGTACTTATATGCGTCTATTTAT
GTAGGATGAAAGGTAGTCTAGTACCTCCTGTGATATTATCCCATTCCATGCGGGGTATCGTATGCTTCCT
TCAGCACTACCCTTTAGCTGTTCTATATGCTGCCACTCCTCAATTGGATTAGTCTCATCCTTCAATGCTA
TCATTTCCTTTGATATTGGATCGATCCGATGATAAGCTGTCAAACATGAGAATTGGGTAATAACTGATAT
AATTAAATTGAAGCTCTAATTTGTGAGTTTAGTATACATGCATTTACTTATAATACAGTTTTTTAGTTTT
GCTGGCCGCATCTTCTCAAATATGCTTCCCAGCCTGCTTTTCTGTAACGTTCACCCTCTACCTTAGCATC
CCTTCCCTTTGCAAATAGTCCTCTTCCAACAATAATAATGTCAGATCCTGTAGAGACCACATCATCCACG
GTTCTATACTGTTGACCCAATGCGTCTCCCTTGTCATCTAAACCCACACCGGGTGTCATAATCAACCAAT
CGTAACCTTCATCTCTTCCACCCATGTCTCTTTGAGCAATAAAGCCGATAACAAAATCTTTGTCGCTCTT
CGCAATGTCAACAGTACCCTTAGTATATTCTCCAGTAGATAGGGAGCCCTTGCATGACAATTCTGCTAAC
ATCAAAAGGCCTCTAGGTTCCTTTGTTACTTCTTCTGCCGCCTGCTTCAAACCGCTAACAATACCTGGGC
CCACCACACCGTGTGCATTCGTAATGTCTGCCCATTCTGCTATTCTGTATACACCCGCAGAGTACTGCAA
TTTGACTGTATTACCAATGTCAGCAAATTTTCTGTCTTCGAAGAGTAAAAAATTGTACTTGGCGGATAAT
GCCTTTAGCGGCTTAACTGTGCCCTCCATGGAAAAATCAGTCAAGATATCCACATGTGTTTTTAGTAAAC
AAATTTTGGGACCTAATGCTTCAACTAACTCCAGTAATTCCTTGGTGGTACGAACATCCAATGAAGCACA
CAAGTTTGTTTGCTTTTCGTGCATGATATTAAATAGCTTGGCAGCAACAGGACTAGGATGAGTAGCAGCA
CGTTCCTTATATGTAGCTTTCGACATGATTTATCTTCGTTTCCTGCATGTTTTTGTTCTGTGCAGTTGGG
TTAAGAATACTGGGCAATTTCATGTTTCTTCAACACTACATATGCGTATATATACCAATCTAAGTCTGTG
CTCCTTCCTTCGTTCTTCCTTCTGTTCGGAGATTACCGAATCAAAAAAATTTCAAGGAAACCGAAATCAA
AAAAAAGAATAAAAAAAAAATGATGAATTGAAAAGCTAATTCTTGAAGACGAAAGGGCCTCGTGATACGC
CTATTTTTATAGGTTAATGTCATGATAATAATGGTTTCTTAGACGTCAGGTGGCACTTTTCGGGGAAATG
TGCGCGGAACCCCTATTTGTTTATTTTTCTAAATACATTCAAATATGTATCCGCTCATGAGACAATAACC
CTGATAAATGCTTCAATAATATTGAAAAAGGAAGAGTATGAGTATTCAACATTTCCGTGTCGCCCTTATT
CCCTTTTTTGCGGCATTTTGCCTTCCTGTTTTTGCTCACCCAGAAACGCTGGTGAAAGTAAAAGATGCTG
AAGATCAGTTGGGTGCACGAGTGGGTTACATCGAACTGGATCTCAACAGCGGTAAGATCCTTGAGAGTTT
TCGCCCCGAAGAACGTTTTCCAATGATGAGCACTTTTAAAGTTCTGCTATGTGGCGCGGTATTATCCCGT
ATTGACGCCGGGCAAGAGCAACTCGGTCGCCGCATACACTATTCTCAGAATGACTTGGTTGAGTACTCAC
CAGTCACAGAAAAGCATCTTACGGATGGCATGACAGTAAGAGAATTATGCAGTGCTGCCATAACCATGAG
TGATAACACTGCGGCCAACTTACTTCTGACAACGATCGGAGGACCGAAGGAGCTAACCGCTTTTTTGCAC
AACATGGGGGATCATGTAACTCGCCTTGATCGTTGGGAACCGGAGCTGAATGAAGCCATACCAAACGACG
AGCGTGACACCACGATGCCTGTAGCAATGGCAACAACGTTGCGCAAACTATTAACTGGCGAACTACTTAC
TCTAGCTTCCCGGCAACAATTAATAGACTGGATGGAGGCGGATAAAGTTGCAGGACCACTTCTGCGCTCG
GCCCTTCCGGCTGGCTGGTTTATTGCTGATAAATCTGGAGCCGGTGAGCGTGGGTCTCGCGGTATCATTG
CAGCACTGGGGCCAGATGGTAAGCCCTCCCGTATCGTAGTTATCTACACGACGGGGAGTCAGGCAACTAT
GGATGAACGAAATAGACAGATCGCTGAGATAGGTGCCTCACTGATTAAGCATTGGTAACTGTCAGACCAA
GTTTACTCATATATACTTTAGATTGATTTAAAACTTCATTTTTAATTTAAAAGGATCTAGGTGAAGATCC
TTTTTGATAATCTCATGACCAAAATCCCTTAACGTGAGTTTTCGTTCCACTGAGCGTCAGACCCCGTAGA
AAAGATCAAAGGATCTTCTTGAGATCCTTTTTTTCTGCGCGTAATCTGCTGCTTGCAAACAAAAAAACCA
CCGCTACCAGCGGTGGTTTGTTTGCCGGATCAAGAGCTACCAACTCTTTTTCCGAAGGTAACTGGCTTCA
GCAGAGCGCAGATACCAAATACTGTTCTTCTAGTGTAGCCGTAGTTAGGCCACCACTTCAAGAACTCTGT
AGCACCGCCTACATACCTCGCTCTGCTAATCCTGTTACCAGTGGCTGCTGCCAGTGGCGATAAGTCGTGT
CTTACCGGGTTGGACTCAAGACGATAGTTACCGGATAAGGCGCAGCGGTCGGGCTGAACGGGGGGTTCGT
GCACACAGCCCAGCTTGGAGCGAACGACCTACACCGAACTGAGATACCTACAGCGTGAGCTATGAGAAAG
CGCCACGCTTCCCGAAGGGAGAAAGGCGGACAGGTATCCGGTAAGCGGCAGGGTCGGAACAGGAGAGCGC
ACGAGGGAGCTTCCAGGGGGAAACGCCTGGTATCTTTATAGTCCTGTCGGGTTTCGCCACCTCTGACTTG
AGCGTCGATTTTTGTGATGCTCGTCAGGGGGGCGGAGCCTATGGAAAAACGCCAGCAACGCGGCCTTTTT
ACGGTTCCTGGCCTTTTGCTGGCCTTTTGCTCACATGTTCTTTCCTGCGTTATCCCCTGATTCTGTGGAT
AACCGTATTACCGCCTTTGAGTGAGCTGATACCGCTCGCCGCAGCCGAACGACCGAGCGCAGCGAGTCAG
TGAGCGAGGAAGCGGAAGAGCGCCCAATACGCAAACCGCCTCTCCCCGCGCGTTGGCCGATTCATTAATG
CAGCTGGCACGACAGGTTTCCCGACTGGAAAGCGGGCAGTGAGCGCAACGCAATTAATGTGAGTTAGCTC
ACTCATTAGGCACCCCAGGCTTTACACTTTATGCTTCCGGCTCGTATGTTGTGTGGAATTGTGAGCGGAT
AACAATTTCACACAGGAAACAGCTATGACCATGATTACGCCAAGCTTACCGCATCAGGAAATTGTAAGCG
TTAATATTTTGTTAAAATTCGCGTTAAATTTTTGTTAAATCAGCTCATTTTTTAACCAATAGGCCGAAAT
CGGCAAAATCCCTTATAAATCAAAAGAATAGACCGAGATAGGGT
[37 nt withheld, positions 7465-7501]
AAAGAACGTGGACTCCAACGTCAAAGG
[49 nt withheld, positions 7529-7577]
T
[91 nt withheld, positions 7579-7669]
G
[124 nt withheld, positions 7671-7794]
CCATTCGCCAAGCTTCCTGAAACGGAGAAACATAAACAGGCATTGCTGGGATCACCCATACATCACTCTG
TTTTGCCTGACCTTTTCCGGTAATTTGAAAACAAACCCGGTCTCGAAGCGGAGATCCGGCGATAATTACC
GCAGAAATAAACCCATACACGAGACGTAGAACCAGCCGCACATGGCCGGAGAAACTCCTGCGAGAATTTC
GTAAACTCGCGCGCATTGCATCTGTATTTCCTAATGCGGCACTTCCAGGCCTCGATCGAGACCGTTTATC
CATTGCTTTTTTGTTGTCTTTTTCCCTCGTTCACAGAAAGTCTGAAGAAGCTATAGTAGAACTATGAGCT
TTTTTTGTTTCTGTTTTCCTTTTTTTTTTTTTTACCTCTGTGGAAATTGTTACTCTCACACTCTTTAGTT
CGTTTGTTTGTTTTGTTTATTCCAATTATGACCGGTGACGAAACGTGGTCGATGGTGGGTACCGCTTATG
CTCCCCTCCATTAGTTTCGATTATATAAAAAGGCCAAATATTGTATTATTTTCAAATGTCCTATCATTAT
CGTCTAACATCTAATTTCTCTTAAATTTTTTCTCTTTCTTTCCTATAACACCAATAGTGAAAATCTTTTT
TTCTTCTATATCTACAAAAACTTTTTTTTTCTATCAACC
